>Addgene plasmid #146520 | pCIneo-lambdaN-HA-HsTNRC6C-MID2-RRM-Cterm_H | depositor full sequence | sequence record 288966 | Full Sequence
TCAATATTGGCCATTAGCCATATTATTCATTGGTTATATAGCATAAATCAATATTGGCTATTGGCCATTG
CATACGTTGTATCTATATCATAATATGTACATTTATATTGGCTCATGTCCAATATGACCGCCATGTTGGC
ATTGATTATTGACTAGTTATTAATAGTAATCAATTACGGGGTCATTAGTTCATAGCCCATATATGGAGTT
CCGCGTTACATAACTTACGGTAAATGGCCCGCCTGGCTGACCGCCCAACGACCCCCGCCCATTGACGTCA
ATAATGACGTATGTTCCCATAGTAACGCCAATAGGGACTTTCCATTGACGTCAATGGGTGGAGTATTTAC
GGTAAACTGCCCACTTGGCAGTACATCAAGTGTATCATATGCCAAGTCCGCCCCCTATTGACGTCAATGA
CGGTAAATGGCCCGCCTGGCATTATGCCCAGTACATGACCTTACGGGACTTTCCTACTTGGCAGTACATC
TACGTATTAGTCATCGCTATTACCATGGTGATGCGGTTTTGGCAGTACACCAATGGGCGTGGATAGCGGT
TTGACTCACGGGGATTTCCAAGTCTCCACCCCATTGACGTCAATGGGAGTTTGTTTTGGCACCAAAATCA
ACGGGACTTTCCAAAATGTCGTAACAACTGCGATCGCCCGCCCCGTTGACGCAAATGGGCGGTAGGCGTG
TACGGTGGGAGGTCTATATAAGCAGAGCTCGTTTAGTGAACCGTCAGATCACTAGAAGCTTTATTGCGGT
AGTTTATCACAGTTAAATTGCTAACGCAGTCAGTGCTTCTGACACAACAGTCTCGAACTTAAGCTGCAGT
GACTCTCTTAAGGTAGCCTTGCAGAAGTTGGTCGTGAGGCACTGGGCAGGTAAGTATCAAGGTTACAAGA
CAGGTTTAAGGAGACCAATAGAAACTGGGCTTGTCGAGACAGAGAAGACTCTTGCGTTTCTGATAGGCAC
CTATTGGTCTTACTGACATCCACTTTGCCTTTCTCTCCACAGGTGTCCACTCCCAGTTCAATTACAGCTC
TTAAGGCTAGAGTACTTAATACGACTCACTATAGGCTAGCCACCATGGACGCACAAACACGACGACGTGA
GCGTCGCGCTGAGAAACAAGCTCAATGGAAAGCTGCAAACCCACCGCTCGAGGCTGCCCAAGCTTACACC
ATGGCCTACCCATATGATGTTCCAGATTACGCTTCACTCGACGCGGATCCCGTCGAATTCGTCCCCACTG
GGCCTACCATCAACACCACCATCCAGGATGTCAACCGCTACCTCCTCAAGAGTGGAGGTAAACTGTCAGA
CATCAAATCGACGTGGTCCTCTGGCCCTACCTCCCACACGCAAGCCTCTCTGTCTCATGAACTATGGAAG
GTGCCCAGAAACAGTACTGCACCCACGAGGCCACCTCCAGGGTTAACCAATCCCAAGCCCTCCTCCACCT
GGGGTGCCAGCCCCCTCGGCTGGACCAGCTCCTACTCCTCGGGTTCTGCCTGGAGCACCGACACCTCAGG
AAGAACCAGCAGCTGGCTCGTTCTTCGAAACCTCACTCCCCAGATTGATGGTTCTACACTGCGGACATTG
TGTTTGCAACATGGGCCTCTTATCACATTCCACCTGAATCTGACTCAAGGCAATGCTGTGGTCCGGTACA
GCTCCAAGGAGGAGGCTGCCAAGGCCCAGAAGTCTCTGCACATGTGCGTCCTGGGAAACACTACCATCCT
GGCCGAGTTCGCTGGTGAAGAAGAAGTGAATCGCTTCTTAGCCCAAGGCCAGGCGCTGCCACCCACTTCC
AGCTGGCAGTCCAGCAGCGCGTCCAGCCAGCCGCGGCTCAGCGCAGCGGGCAGCTCCCATGGCCTGGTAC
GCAGCGACGCTGGCCACTGGAACGCCCCGTGCCTGGGTGGCAAGGGGAGCAGTGAGCTGCTGTGGGGCGG
GGTGCCCCAGTACTCCAGCAGCCTGTGGGGCCCGCCCAGCGCCGACGACAGCAGGGTGATAGGCAGCCCC
ACGCCGCTAACCACCCTGCTGCCTGGGGACCTGCTCAGCGGGGAGTCCCTGTAGGCGGCCGCTTCCCTTT
AGTGAGGGTTAATGCTTCGAGCAGACATGATAAGATACATTGATGAGTTTGGACAAACCACAACTAGAAT
GCAGTGAAAAAAATGCTTTATTTGTGAAATTTGTGATGCTATTGCTTTATTTGTAACCATTATAAGCTGC
AATAAACAAGTTAACAACAACAATTGCATTCATTTTATGTTTCAGGTTCAGGGGGAGATGTGGGAGGTTT
TTTAAAGCAAGTAAAACCTCTACAAATGTGGTAAAATCCGATAAGGATCGATCCGGGCTGGCGTAATAGC
GAAGAGGCCCGCACCGATCGCCCTTCCCAACAGTTGCGCAGCCTGAATGGCGAATGG
[124 nt withheld, positions 2438-2561]
C
[91 nt withheld, positions 2563-2653]
A
[49 nt withheld, positions 2655-2703]
CCTTTGACGTTGGAGTCCACGTTCTTT
[37 nt withheld, positions 2731-2767]
ACCCTATCTCGGTCTATTCTTTTGATTTATAAGGGATTTTGCCGATTTCGGCCTATTGGTTAAAAAATGA
GCTGATTTAACAAAAATTTAACGCGAATTTTAACAAAATATTAACGCTTACAATTTCCTGATGCGGTATT
TTCTCCTTACGCATCTGTGCGGTATTTCACACCGCATACGCGGATCTGCGCAGCACCATGGCCTGAAATA
ACCTCTGAAAGAGGAACTTGGTTAGGTACCTTCTGAGGCGGAAAGAACCAGCTGTGGAATGTGTGTCAGT
TAGGGTGTGGAAAGTCCCCAGGCTCCCCAGCAGGCAGAAGTATGCAAAGCATGCATCTCAATTAGTCAGC
AACCAGGTGTGGAAAGTCCCCAGGCTCCCCAGCAGGCAGAAGTATGCAAAGCATGCATCTCAATTAGTCA
GCAACCATAGTCCCGCCCCTAACTCCGCCCATCCCGCCCCTAACTCCGCCCAGTTCCGCCCATTCTCCGC
CCCATGGCTGACTAATTTTTTTTATTTATGCAGAGGCCGAGGCCGCCTCGGCCTCTGAGCTATTCCAGAA
GTAGTGAGGAGGCTTTTTTGGAGGCCTAGGCTTTTGCAAAAAGCTTGATTCTTCTGACACAACAGTCTCG
AACTTAAGGCTAGAGCCACCATGATTGAACAAGATGGATTGCACGCAGGTTCTCCGGCCGCTTGGGTGGA
GAGGCTATTCGGCTATGACTGGGCACAACAGACAATCGGCTGCTCTGATGCCGCCGTGTTCCGGCTGTCA
GCGCAGGGGCGCCCGGTTCTTTTTGTCAAGACCGACCTGTCCGGTGCCCTGAATGAACTGCAGGACGAGG
CAGCGCGGCTATCGTGGCTGGCCACGACGGGCGTTCCTTGCGCAGCTGTGCTCGACGTTGTCACTGAAGC
GGGAAGGGACTGGCTGCTATTGGGCGAAGTGCCGGGGCAGGATCTCCTGTCATCTCACCTTGCTCCTGCC
GAGAAAGTATCCATCATGGCTGATGCAATGCGGCGGCTGCATACGCTTGATCCGGCTACCTGCCCATTCG
ACCACCAAGCGAAACATCGCATCGAGCGAGCACGTACTCGGATGGAAGCCGGTCTTGTCGATCAGGATGA
TCTGGACGAAGAGCATCAGGGGCTCGCGCCAGCCGAACTGTTCGCCAGGCTCAAGGCGCGCATGCCCGAC
GGCGAGGATCTCGTCGTGACCCATGGCGATGCCTGCTTGCCGAATATCATGGTGGAAAATGGCCGCTTTT
CTGGATTCATCGACTGTGGCCGGCTGGGTGTGGCGGACCGCTATCAGGACATAGCGTTGGCTACCCGTGA
TATTGCTGAAGAGCTTGGCGGCGAATGGGCTGACCGCTTCCTCGTGCTTTACGGTATCGCCGCTCCCGAT
TCGCAGCGCATCGCCTTCTATCGCCTTCTTGACGAGTTCTTCTGAGCGGGACTCTGGGGTTCGAAATGAC
CGACCAAGCGACGCCCAACCTGCCATCACGATGGCCGCAATAAAATATCTTTATTTTCATTACATCTGTG
TGTTGGTTTTTTGTGTGAATCGATAGCGATAAGGATCCGCGTATGGTGCACTCTCAGTACAATCTGCTCT
GATGCCGCATAGTTAAGCCAGCCCCGACACCCGCCAACACCCGCTGACGCGCCCTGACGGGCTTGTCTGC
TCCCGGCATCCGCTTACAGACAAGCTGTGACCGTCTCCGGGAGCTGCATGTGTCAGAGGTTTTCACCGTC
ATCACCGAAACGCGCGAGACGAAAGGGCCTCGTGATACGCCTATTTTTATAGGTTAATGTCATGATAATA
ATGGTTTCTTAGACGTCAGGTGGCACTTTTCGGGGAAATGTGCGCGGAACCCCTATTTGTTTATTTTTCT
AAATACATTCAAATATGTATCCGCTCATGAGACAATAACCCTGATAAATGCTTCAATAATATTGAAAAAG
GAAGAGTATGAGTATTCAACATTTCCGTGTCGCCCTTATTCCCTTTTTTGCGGCATTTTGCCTTCCTGTT
TTTGCTCACCCAGAAACGCTGGTGAAAGTAAAAGATGCTGAAGATCAGTTGGGTGCACGAGTGGGTTACA
TCGAACTGGATCTCAACAGCGGTAAGATCCTTGAGAGTTTTCGCCCCGAAGAACGTTTTCCAATGATGAG
CACTTTTAAAGTTCTGCTATGTGGCGCGGTATTATCCCGTATTGACGCCGGGCAAGAGCAACTCGGTCGC
CGCATACACTATTCTCAGAATGACTTGGTTGAGTACTCACCAGTCACAGAAAAGCATCTTACGGATGGCA
TGACAGTAAGAGAATTATGCAGTGCTGCCATAACCATGAGTGATAACACTGCGGCCAACTTACTTCTGAC
AACGATCGGAGGACCGAAGGAGCTAACCGCTTTTTTGCACAACATGGGGGATCATGTAACTCGCCTTGAT
CGTTGGGAACCGGAGCTGAATGAAGCCATACCAAACGACGAGCGTGACACCACGATGCCTGTAGCAATGG
CAACAACGTTGCGCAAACTATTAACTGGCGAACTACTTACTCTAGCTTCCCGGCAACAATTAATAGACTG
GATGGAGGCGGATAAAGTTGCAGGACCACTTCTGCGCTCGGCCCTTCCGGCTGGCTGGTTTATTGCTGAT
AAATCTGGAGCCGGTGAGCGTGGGTCTCGCGGTATCATTGCAGCACTGGGGCCAGATGGTAAGCCCTCCC
GTATCGTAGTTATCTACACGACGGGGAGTCAGGCAACTATGGATGAACGAAATAGACAGATCGCTGAGAT
AGGTGCCTCACTGATTAAGCATTGGTAACTGTCAGACCAAGTTTACTCATATATACTTTAGATTGATTTA
AAACTTCATTTTTAATTTAAAAGGATCTAGGTGAAGATCCTTTTTGATAATCTCATGACCAAAATCCCTT
AACGTGAGTTTTCGTTCCACTGAGCGTCAGACCCCGTAGAAAAGATCAAAGGATCTTCTTGAGATCCTTT
TTTTCTGCGCGTAATCTGCTGCTTGCAAACAAAAAAACCACCGCTACCAGCGGTGGTTTGTTTGCCGGAT
CAAGAGCTACCAACTCTTTTTCCGAAGGTAACTGGCTTCAGCAGAGCGCAGATACCAAATACTGTTCTTC
TAGTGTAGCCGTAGTTAGGCCACCACTTCAAGAACTCTGTAGCACCGCCTACATACCTCGCTCTGCTAAT
CCTGTTACCAGTGGCTGCTGCCAGTGGCGATAAGTCGTGTCTTACCGGGTTGGACTCAAGACGATAGTTA
CCGGATAAGGCGCAGCGGTCGGGCTGAACGGGGGGTTCGTGCACACAGCCCAGCTTGGAGCGAACGACCT
ACACCGAACTGAGATACCTACAGCGTGAGCTATGAGAAAGCGCCACGCTTCCCGAAGGGAGAAAGGCGGA
CAGGTATCCGGTAAGCGGCAGGGTCGGAACAGGAGAGCGCACGAGGGAGCTTCCAGGGGGAAACGCCTGG
TATCTTTATAGTCCTGTCGGGTTTCGCCACCTCTGACTTGAGCGTCGATTTTTGTGATGCTCGTCAGGGG
GGCGGAGCCTATGGAAAAACGCCAGCAACGCGGCCTTTTTACGGTTCCTGGCCTTTTGCTGGCCTTTTGC
TCACATGGCTCGACAGATCT
Features (pLannotate 1.2.2; 21 found; start..end, strand, type, name):
    140..517     +  enhancer       CMV enhancer: human cytomegalovirus immediate early enhancer
    518..729     +  promoter       CMV promoter: human cytomegalovirus (CMV) immediate early promoter
    890..1022    +  intron         chimeric intron: chimera between introns from human β-globin and immunoglobulin heavy chain genes
   1067..1085    +  promoter       T7 promoter: promoter for bacteriophage T7 RNA polymerase
   1095..1169    +  CDS            N (fragment): REGN_LAMBD - Experimental evidence at protein level: Swiss-Prot protein existence level 1. Plays a role as a transcriptional antitermination factor that allows the virus to initiate its lytic phase. Activates expression of the delayed viral early genes by modifying host RNA polymerase (RNAP) into a form that is resistant to termination signals. This antitermination function requires the host NusA protein which serves to stabilize the interaction between antitermination protein N and host RNA polymerase. From Escherichia phage lambda (Bacteriophage lambda).
   1197..1224    +  CDS            3xHA (fragment): three tandem HA epitope tags
   1251..2081    +  CDS            TNRC6C (fragment): TNR6C_HUMAN - Also known as KIAA1582. Experimental evidence at protein level: Swiss-Prot protein existence level 1. Plays a role in RNA-mediated gene silencing by micro-RNAs (miRNAs). Required for miRNA-dependent translational repression of complementary mRNAs by argonaute family proteins. As scaffoldng protein associates with argonaute proteins bound to partially complementary mRNAs and simultaneously can recruit CCR4-NOT and PAN deadenylase complexes. From Homo sapiens (Human).
   2096..2113    -  promoter       T3 promoter (fragment): promoter for bacteriophage T3 RNA polymerase
   2131..2252    -  polyA_signal   SV40 poly(A) signal: SV40 polyadenylation signal
   2275..2343    -  CDS            large T antigen (fragment): large T antigen from SV40 (simian virus 40)
   2367..2434    +  CDS            lacZα (fragment): LacZα fragment of β-galactosidase; lacZ fragment
   2438..2866    +  rep_origin     f1 ori (sequence partly withheld): f1 bacteriophage origin of replication; arrow indicates direction of (+) strand synthesis
   2894..2945    -  misc_feature   bom (fragment): basis of mobility region from pBR322
   3010..3367    +  promoter       SV40 promoter: SV40 enhancer and early promoter
   3418..4209    +  CDS            neo: KKA2_KLEPN - Also known as kan, nptII. Experimental evidence at protein level: Swiss-Prot protein existence level 1. Resistance to kanamycin, neomycin, paromomycin, ribostamycin, butirosin and gentamicin B. From Klebsiella pneumoniae.
   4276..4324    +  polyA_signal   poly(A) signal: synthetic polyadenylation signal
   4344..4398    -  misc_feature   bom (fragment): basis of mobility region from pBR322
   4500..4535    -  CDS            rop (fragment): Rop protein, which maintains plasmids at low copy number; rop
   4630..4734    +  promoter       AmpR promoter: bla
   4735..5595    +  CDS            AmpR: β-lactamase; bla; confers resistance to ampicillin, carbenicillin, and related antibiotics
   5766..6354    +  rep_origin     ori: high-copy-number ColE1/pMB1/pBR322/pUC origin of replication
