[The description below was written by a language model from this plasmid's Addgene catalogue record and pLannotate feature annotations shown in this document.]
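Description:
pCIneo-lambdaN-HA-HsTNRC6C-MID2-RRM-Cterm_H is a 6.4 kb mammalian expression plasmid built on the pCI-neo backbone. It is propagated in E. coli as a high-copy plasmid through a ColE1/pUC-type origin with ampicillin selection (β-lactamase under its own promoter), and it also carries an f1 origin for single-stranded DNA production. For mammalian cells, a separate SV40 enhancer/early promoter cassette drives the neomycin phosphotransferase gene followed by a synthetic poly(A) signal, which in principle allows G418 selection of stable transfectants.

The expression unit uses the human CMV immediate-early enhancer and promoter followed by the β-globin/immunoglobulin chimeric intron, which generally improves mRNA processing and expression, and ends in the SV40 late-type polyadenylation signal. T7 and T3 promoters flank the insert, as is standard for this backbone. The open reading frame begins with a short fragment of bacteriophage lambda N protein, the peptide that binds boxB RNA hairpins, followed by an HA epitope (annotated as a partial match to a 3xHA tag, consistent with a single copy) and then an approximately 830 bp fragment of human TNRC6C. According to the name and depositor notes, this fragment is derived from isoform 2 and covers the second part of the Mid region, the RRM and the C-terminal region, that is, the C-terminal portion of this GW182-family protein.

The lambdaN fusion points to use in tethering assays, in which the protein is artificially recruited to a boxB-containing reporter mRNA supplied on a separate plasmid, so that silencing activity can be tested independently of miRNA and Argonaute binding. This fits the associated study of a C-terminal silencing domain in GW182 proteins. The HA tag allows detection or immunoprecipitation. The depositor sequence may be theoretical rather than fully verified.
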