Addgene plasmid #146520: pCIneo-lambdaN-HA-HsTNRC6C-MID2-RRM-Cterm_H
Purpose: Mammalian Expression of HsTNRC6C-MID2-RRM-Cterm
Depositing lab: Elisa Izaurralde. Depositing organization: Max Planck Institute for Developmental Biology. Publication: A C-terminal silencing domain in GW182 is essential for miRNA function. Eulalio A, Helms S, Fritzsch C, Fauser M, Izaurralde E. RNA. 2009 Jun;15(6):1067-77. doi: 10.1261/rna.1605509. Epub 2009 Apr 21. PubMed 19383769.
Backbone
  Vector backbone: pCI-neo
  Vector type: Mammalian Expression
Growth in bacteria
  Bacterial resistance: Ampicillin, 100 μg/mL
  Growth temperature: 37°C
  Growth strain: DH5alpha
  Copy number: High Copy
Gene/Insert
  Gene/Insert name: HsTNRC6C-MID2-RRM-Cterm
  Species: H. sapiens (human)
  Entrez Gene: TNRC6C
  Cloning method: Unknown
Terms and licenses: Academic/Nonprofit Terms; Industry Terms: Not Available to Industry
Depositor comments: Hs TNRC6C isoform2 given by NCBI: NM_018996.3 Plasmids from this collection were made available to the research community and donated after the lab closed. Please note that the sequence provided by the depositing laboratory may be theoretical/predicted or based on Sanger sequencing results. There may be discrepancies between sequencing results obtained by Addgene and the depositor sequence. If an Addgene verified sequence is not available, please contact before placing your order to request that our lab fully sequence the plasmid.
How to cite: pCIneo-lambdaN-HA-HsTNRC6C-MID2-RRM-Cterm_H was a gift from Elisa Izaurralde (Addgene plasmid # 146520 ; http://n2t.net/addgene:146520 ; RRID:Addgene_146520)
